>Addgene plasmid #79465 | pDGE9 | depositor full sequence | sequence record 148629 | pDGE9 sequence 4375 bps
TCGCGCGTTTCGGTGATGACGGTGAAAACCTCTGACACATGCAGCTCCCGGAGACGGTCACAGCTTGTCT
GTAAGCGGATGCCGGGAGCAGACAAGCCCGTCAGGGCGCGTCAGCGGGTGTTGGCGGGTGTCGGGGCTGG
CTTAACTATGCGGCATCAGAGCAGATTGTACTGAGAGTGCACCATATGCGGTGTGAAATACCGCACAGAT
GCGTAAGGAGAAAATACCGCATCAGGCGCCATTCGCCATTCAGGCTGCGCAACTGTTGGGAAGGGCGATC
GGTGCGGGCCTCTTCGCTATTACGCCAGCTGGCGAAAGGGGGATGTGCTGCAAGGCGATTAAGTTGGGTA
ACGCCAGGGTTTTCCCAGTCACGACGTTGTAAAACGACGGCCAGTGAATTCGAGCTCGGTACCTCGCGAA
TGCATCTAGATTTTGGTCTCACGGTTAAGTTGAAAACAATCTTCAAAAGTCCCACATCGCTTAGATAAGA
AAACGAAGCTGAGTTTATATACAGCTAGAGTCGAAGTAGTGATTGAAGTCTTCTGAGACGTTGATCGGCA
CGTAAGAGGTTCCAACTTTCACCATAATGAAATAAGATCACTACCGGGCGTATTTTTTGAGTTATCGAGA
TTTTCAGGAGCTAAGGAAGCTAAAATGGAGAAAAAAATCACTGGATATACCACCGTTGATATATCCCAAT
GGCATCGTAAAGAACATTTTGAGGCATTTCAGTCAGTTGCTCAATGTACCTATAACCAGACCGTTCAGCT
GGATATTACGGCCTTTTTAAAGACCGTAAAGAAAAATAAGCACAAGTTTTATCCGGCCTTTATTCACATT
CTTGCCCGCCTGATGAATGCTCATCCGGAATTCCGTATGGCAATGAAAGACGGTGAGCTGGTGATATGGG
ATAGTGTTCACCCTTGTTACACCGTTTTCCATGAGCAAACTGAAACGTTTTCATCGCTCTGGAGTGAATA
CCACGACGATTTCCGGCAGTTTCTACACATATATTCGCAAGATGTGGCGTGTTACGGTGAAAACCTGGCC
TATTTCCCTAAAGGGTTTATTGAGAATATGTTTTTCGTCTCAGCCAATCCCTGGGTGAGTTTCACCAGTT
TTGATTTAAACGTGGCCAATATGGACAACTTCTTCGCCCCCGTTTTCACCATGGGCAAATATTATACGCA
AGGCGACAAGGTGCTGATGCCGCTGGCGATTCAGGTTCATCATGCCGTCTGTGATGGCTTCCATGTCGGC
AGAATGCTTAATGAATTACAACAGTACTGCGATGAGTGGCAGGGCGGGGCGTAATCGCGTGGATCCGGCT
TACTAAAAGCCAGATAACAGTATGCGTATTTGCGCGCTGATTTTTGCGGTATAAGAATATATACTGATAT
GTATACCCGAAGTATGTCAAAAAGAGGTATGCTATGAAGCAGCGTATTACAGTGACAGTTGACAGCGACA
GCTATCAGTTGCTCAAGGCATATATGATGTCAATATCTCCGGTCTGGTAAGCACAACCATGCAGAATGAA
GCCCGTCGTCTGCGTGCCGAACGCTGGAAAGCGGAAAATCAGGAAGGGATGGCTGAGGTCGCCCGGTTTA
TTGAAATGAACGGCTCTTTTGCTGACGAGAACAGGGGCTGGTGAAATGCAGTTTAAGGTTTACACCTATA
AAAGAGAGAGCCGTTATCGTCTGTTTGTGGATGTACAGAGTGATATTATTGACACGCCCGGGCGACGGAT
GGTGATCCCCCTGGCCAGTGCACGTCTGCTGTCAGATAAAGTCTCCCGTGAACTTTACCCGGTGGTGCAT
ATCGGGGATGAAAGCTGGCGCATGATGACCACCGATATGGCCAGTGTGCCGGTTTCCGTTATCGGGGAAG
AAGTGGCTGATCTCAGCCACCGCGAAAATGACATCAAAAACGCCATTAACCTGATGTTCTGGGGAATATA
AATGTCAGGCTCCCTTATACACAGCCAGTCGAAGACTTGTTTTAGAGCTAGAAATAGCAAGTTAAAATAA
GGCTAGTCCGTTATCAACTTGAAAAAGTGGCACCGAGTCGGTGCTTTTTTTTATGGTGAGACCAAAATCG
GATCCCGGGCCCGTCGACTGCAGAGGCCTGCATGCAAGCTTGGCGTAATCATGGTCATAGCTGTTTCCTG
TGTGAAATTGTTATCCGCTCACAATTCCACACAACATACGAGCCGGAAGCATAAAGTGTAAAGCCTGGGG
TGCCTAATGAGTGAGCTAACTCACATTAATTGCGTTGCGCTCACTGCCCGCTTTCCAGTCGGGAAACCTG
TCGTGCCAGCTGCATTAATGAATCGGCCAACGCGCGGGGAGAGGCGGTTTGCGTATTGGGCGCTCTTCCG
CTTCCTCGCTCACTGACTCGCTGCGCTCGGTCGTTCGGCTGCGGCGAGCGGTATCAGCTCACTCAAAGGC
GGTAATACGGTTATCCACAGAATCAGGGGATAACGCAGGAAAGAACATGTGAGCAAAAGGCCAGCAAAAG
GCCAGGAACCGTAAAAAGGCCGCGTTGCTGGCGTTTTTCCATAGGCTCCGCCCCCCTGACGAGCATCACA
AAAATCGACGCTCAAGTCAGAGGTGGCGAAACCCGACAGGACTATAAAGATACCAGGCGTTTCCCCCTGG
AAGCTCCCTCGTGCGCTCTCCTGTTCCGACCCTGCCGCTTACCGGATACCTGTCCGCCTTTCTCCCTTCG
GGAAGCGTGGCGCTTTCTCATAGCTCACGCTGTAGGTATCTCAGTTCGGTGTAGGTCGTTCGCTCCAAGC
TGGGCTGTGTGCACGAACCCCCCGTTCAGCCCGACCGCTGCGCCTTATCCGGTAACTATCGTCTTGAGTC
CAACCCGGTAAGACACGACTTATCGCCACTGGCAGCAGCCACTGGTAACAGGATTAGCAGAGCGAGGTAT
GTAGGCGGTGCTACAGAGTTCTTGAAGTGGTGGCCTAACTACGGCTACACTAGAAGAACAGTATTTGGTA
TCTGCGCTCTGCTGAAGCCAGTTACCTTCGGAAAAAGAGTTGGTAGCTCTTGATCCGGCAAACAAACCAC
CGCTGGTAGCGGTGGTTTTTTTGTTTGCAAGCAGCAGATTACGCGCAGAAAAAAAGGATCTCAAGAAGAT
CCTTTGATCTTTTCTACGGGGTCTGACGCTCAGTGGAACGAAAACTCACGTTAAGGGATTTTGGTCATGA
GATTATCAAAAAGGATCTTCACCTAGATCCTTTTAAATTAAAAATGAAGTTTTAAATCAATCTAAAGTAT
ATATGAGTAAACTTGGTCTGACAGTTACCAATGCTTAATCAGTGAGGCACCTATCTCAGCGATCTGTCTA
TTTCGTTCATCCATAGTTGCCTGACTCCCCGTCGTGTAGATAACTACGATACGGGAGGGCTTACCATCTG
GCCCCAGTGCTGCAATGATACCGCGAGAACCACGCTCACCGGCTCCAGATTTATCAGCAATAAACCAGCC
AGCCGGAAGGGCCGAGCGCAGAAGTGGTCCTGCAACTTTATCCGCCTCCATCCAGTCTATTAATTGTTGC
CGGGAAGCTAGAGTAAGTAGTTCGCCAGTTAATAGTTTGCGCAACGTTGTTGCCATTGCTACAGGCATCG
TGGTGTCACGCTCGTCGTTTGGTATGGCTTCATTCAGCTCCGGTTCCCAACGATCAAGGCGAGTTACATG
ATCCCCCATGTTGTGCAAAAAAGCGGTTAGCTCCTTCGGTCCTCCGATCGTTGTCAGAAGTAAGTTGGCC
GCAGTGTTATCACTCATGGTTATGGCAGCACTGCATAATTCTCTTACTGTCATGCCATCCGTAAGATGCT
TTTCTGTGACTGGTGAGTACTCAACCAAGTCATTCTGAGAATAGTGTATGCGGCGACCGAGTTGCTCTTG
CCCGGCGTCAATACGGGATAATACCGCGCCACATAGCAGAACTTTAAAAGTGCTCATCATTGGAAAACGT
TCTTCGGGGCGAAAACTCTCAAGGATCTTACCGCTGTTGAGATCCAGTTCGATGTAACCCACTCGTGCAC
CCAACTGATCTTCAGCATCTTTTACTTTCACCAGCGTTTCTGGGTGAGCAAAAACAGGAAGGCAAAATGC
CGCAAAAAAGGGAATAAGGGCGACACGGAAATGTTGAATACTCATACTCTTCCTTTTTCAATATTATTGA
AGCATTTATCAGGGTTATTGTCTCATGAGCGGATACATATTTGAATGTATTTAGAAAAATAAACAAATAG
GGGTTCCGCGCACATTTCCCCGAAAAGTGCCACCTGACGTCTAAGAAACCATTATTATCATGACATTAAC
CTATAAAAATAGGCGTATCACGAGGCCCTTTCGTC
Features (pLannotate 1.2.2; 16 found; start..end, strand, type, name):
    137..236     +  misc_feature   bom (fragment): basis of mobility region from pBR322
    242..399     -  CDS            lacZα (fragment): LacZα fragment of β-galactosidase; lacZ fragment
    463..479     +  promoter       AtU6 promoter (fragment): consensus promoter from the three Arabidopsis U6 snRNA genes (Waibel and Filipowicz, 1990; Nekrasov et al., 2013)
    552..654     +  promoter       cat promoter: promoter of the E. coli cat gene encoding chloramphenicol acetyltransferase
    655..1314    +  CDS            CmR: chloramphenicol acetyltransferase; cat; confers resistance to chloramphenicol
   1493..1651    +  CDS            ccdA (fragment): CCDA_ECO57 - Also known as H, letA. Experimental evidence at protein level: Swiss-Prot protein existence level 1. Antitoxin component of a type II toxin-antitoxin (TA) system which inhibits the post-segregational killing (PSK) of plasmid-free cells, also referred to as a plasmid addiction system. Binds to and blocks the activity of CcdB; will also remove bound CcdB protein from the CcdB-GyrA complex by forming a CcdA-CcdB complex, a process termed rejuvenation. Functions as a transcriptional corepressor for the ccdAB operon, repression also requires CcdB (By similarity). From Escherichia coli
   1656..1958    +  CDS            ccdB: CCDB_ECOLI - Also known as G, letB, letD. Experimental evidence at protein level: Swiss-Prot protein existence level 1. Toxic component of a type II toxin-antitoxin (TA) system, functioning in plasmid maintainence. Responsible for the post- segregational killing (PSK) of plasmid-free cells, also referred to as a plasmid addiction system. Half-life of over 2 hours. Cell killing by CcdB is accompanied by filamentation, defects in chromosome and plasmid segregation, defects in cell division, formation of anucleate cells, decreased DNA synthesis and plasmid loss. Interferes with the activity of DN
   1999..2074    +  misc_RNA       gRNA scaffold: guide RNA scaffold for the Streptococcus pyogenes CRISPR/Cas9 system
   2178..2194    -  protein_bind   lac operator: The lac repressor binds to the lac operator to inhibit transcription in E. coli. This inhibition can be relieved by adding lactose or isopropyl-β-D-thiogalactopyranoside (IPTG). lac repressor encoded by lacI
   2202..2232    -  promoter       lac promoter: promoter for the E. coli lac operon
   2247..2268    -  protein_bind   CAP binding site: CAP binding activates transcription in the presence of cAMP. E. coli catabolite activator protein
   2281..2373    -  CDS            lacI (fragment): lac repressor; lacI; The lac repressor binds to the lac operator to inhibit transcription in E. coli. This inhibition can be relieved by adding lactose or isopropyl-β-D-thiogalactopyranoside (IPTG).
   2556..3144    -  rep_origin     ori: high-copy-number ColE1/pMB1/pBR322/pUC origin of replication
   3315..4175    -  CDS            AmpR: β-lactamase; bla; confers resistance to ampicillin, carbenicillin, and related antibiotics
   4176..4280    -  promoter       AmpR promoter: bla
   4375..35      +  CDS            rop (fragment) (across the origin): Rop protein, which maintains plasmids at low copy number; rop
