[The description below was written by a language model from this plasmid's Addgene catalogue record and pLannotate feature annotations shown in this document.]
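Description:
pDGE9 is an empty sgRNA shuttle vector, designated module 3, from a plant genome editing toolkit developed for generating chromosomal deletions in dicotyledonous plants. It is built on the high-copy pUC57 cloning backbone (4,375 bp in the deposited sequence) and carries the ColE1/pUC-type origin of replication and an ampicillin resistance gene. According to the record, a BsaI site within bla has been removed, and a BsaI site in the insert has likewise been eliminated. Remnants of the lacZα region with the lac promoter, operator and CAP site flank the insert, along with small fragments annotated as bom, rop and lacI.

The roughly 1.5 kb insert, pAtU6-ccdB-sgRNA, is a guide RNA expression unit with a placeholder where the spacer would go. An Arabidopsis U6 snRNA promoter, which drives RNA polymerase III transcription in plants (only a short stretch of it is recognised in the automated annotation), lies upstream of a counter-selection cassette. This cassette consists of a chloramphenicol acetyltransferase gene with its own cat promoter, a ccdA fragment and the complete ccdB toxin gene, and it is followed by the Streptococcus pyogenes Cas9 guide RNA scaffold. No guide sequence is present. Because CcdB poisons DNA gyrase, the plasmid is propagated in a ccdB-tolerant strain under chloramphenicol and ampicillin selection. Replacing the cassette with a target-specific spacer removes the toxin and the chloramphenicol marker, so correct clones can grow in standard strains. The removal of BsaI sites and the module numbering suggest that loaded sgRNA units are combined in ordered, Golden Gate-style assemblies into a recipient vector for multiplex editing, although the record does not spell out the assembly scheme or the enzymes used.
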