Addgene plasmid #79465: pDGE9
Purpose: sgRNA shuttle vector; module 3
Depositing lab: Johannes Stuttmann. Depositing organization: Martin-Luther-Universitaet Halle-Wittenberg, Faculty of Medicine. Publication: Generation of chromosomal deletions in dicotyledonous plants employing a user-friendly genome editing toolkit. Ordon J, Gantner J, Kemna J, Schwalgun L, Reschke M, Streubel J, Boch J, Stuttmann J. Plant J. 2016 Aug 31. doi: 10.1111/tpj.13319. PubMed 27579989.
Backbone
  Vector backbone: pUC57
  Modifications to backbone: BsaI site (in bla) eliminated
  Vector type: CRISPR, Synthetic Biology
Growth in bacteria
  Bacterial resistance: Chloramphenicol and Ampicillin, 25 & 100 μg/mL
  Growth temperature: 37°C
  Growth strain: ccdB Survival
  Copy number: High Copy
Gene/Insert
  Gene/Insert name: pAtU6-ccdB-sgRNA
  gRNA/shRNA sequence: none, empty sgRNA shuttle vector
  Insert size (bp): 1498
  Mutation: BsaI site eliminated
  Entrez Gene: ccdB(letD) (a.k.a. D616_p97105, Fpla045)
Terms and licenses: Academic/Nonprofit Terms; Industry Terms: Not Available to Industry
How to cite: pDGE9 was a gift from Johannes Stuttmann (Addgene plasmid # 79465 ; http://n2t.net/addgene:79465 ; RRID:Addgene_79465)
