>Addgene plasmid #79465 | pDGE9 | addgene partial sequence | sequence record 152702 | CAT-R 5'-GCAACTGACTGAAATGCCTC-3'
GCCATTGGGATATATCAACGGTGGTATATCCAGTGATTTTTTTCTCCATTTTAGCTTCCTTAGCTCCTGA
AAATCTCGATAACTCAAAAAATACGCCCGGTAGTGATCTTATTTCATTATGGTGAAAGTTGGAACCTCTT
ACGTGCCGATCAACGTCTCAGAAGACTTCAATCACTACTTCGACTCTAGCTGTATATAAACTCAGCTTCG
TTTTCTTATCTAAGCGATGTGGGACTTTTGAAGATTGTTTTCAACTTAACCGTGAGACCAAAATCTAGAT
GCATTCGCGAGGTACCGAGCTCGAATTCACTGGCCGTCGTTTTACAACGTCGTGACTGGGAAAACCCTGG
CGTTACCCAACTTAATCGCCTTGCAGCACATCCCCCTTTCGCCAGCTGGCGTAATAGCGAAGAGGCCCGC
ACCGATCGCCCTTCCCAACAGTTGCGCAGCCTGAATGGCGAATGGCGCCTGATGCGGTATTTTCTCCTTA
CGCATCTGTGCGGTATTTCACACCGCATATGGTGCACTCTCAGTACAATCTGCTCTGATGCCGCATAGTT
AAGCCAGCCCCGACACCCGCCAACACCCGCTGACGCGCCCTGACGGGCTTGTCTGCTCCCGGCATCCGCT
TACAGACAAGCTGTGACCGTCTCCGGGAGCTGCATGTGTCAGAGGTTTTCACCGTCATCACCGAAACGCG
CGAGACGAAAGGGCCTCGTGATACGCCTATTTTTATAGGTTAATGTCATGATAATAATGGTTTCTTAGAC
GTCAGGTGGCACTTTTCGGGGAAATGTGCGCGGAACCCCTATTTGTTTATTTTTCTAAATACATTCAAAT
ATGTATCCGCTCATGAGACAATAACCCTGATAAATGCTTCAATAATATTGAAAAAGGAAGAGTATGAGTA
TTCAACATTTCCGTGTCGCCCTTATTCCCTTTTTTGCGGCATTTTGCCTTCCTGTTTTTGCTCACCCAGA
AACGCTGGTGAAAGTAAAAGATGCTGAAGATCAGTTGGGTG
