>Addgene plasmid #79465 | pDGE9 | addgene partial sequence | sequence record 152703 | ccdB-Fwd 5'-GCATGATGACCACCGATATG-3'
CGTTATCGGGGAAGAAGTGGCTGATCTCAGCCACCGCGAAAATGACATCAAAAACGCCATTAACCTGATG
TTCTGGGGAATATAAATGTCAGGCTCCCTTATACACAGCCAGTCGAAGACTTGTTTTAGAGCTAGAAATA
GCAAGTTAAAATAAGGCTAGTCCGTTATCAACTTGAAAAAGTGGCACCGAGTCGGTGCTTTTTTTTATGG
TGAGACCAAAATCGGATCCCGGGCCCGTCGACTGCAGAGGCCTGCATGCAAGCTTGGCGTAATCATGGTC
ATAGCTGTTTCCTGTGTGAAATTGTTATCCGCTCACAATTCCACACAACATACGAGCCGGAAGCATAAAG
TGTAAAGCCTGGGGTGCCTAATGAGTGAGCTAACTCACATTAATTGCGTTGCGCTCACTGCCCGCTTTCC
AGTCGGGAAACCTGTCGTGCCAGCTGCATTAATGAATCGGCCAACGCGCGGGGAGAGGCGGTTTGCGTAT
TGGGCGCTCTTCCGCTTCCTCGCTCACTGACTCGCTGCGCTCGGTCGTTCGGCTGCGGCGAGCGGTATCA
GCTCACTCAAAGGCGGTAATACGGTTATCCACAGAATCAGGGGATAACGCAGGAAAGAACATGTGAGCAA
AAGGCCAGCAAAAGGCCAGGAACCGTAAAAAGGCCGCGTTGCTGGCGTTTTTCCATAGGCTCCGCCCCCC
TGACGAGCATCACAAAAATCGACGCTCAAGTCAGAGGTGGCGAAACCCGACAGGACTATAAAGATACCAG
GCGTTTCCCCCTGGAAGCTCCCTCGTGCGCTCTCCTGTTCCGACCCTGCCGCTTACCGGATACCTGTCCG
CCTTTCTCCCTTCGGGAAGCGTGGCGCTTTCTCATAGCTCACGCTGTAGGTATCTCAGTTCGGTGTAGGT
CGTTCGCTCCAAGCTGGGCTGTGTGCACGAACCCCCCGTTCAGCCCGACCGCTGCGCCTTATCCGGTAAC
TATCGTCTTGAGTCCAACCCGGTA
